>Addgene plasmid #39086 | TATDN3 | depositor partial sequence | sequence record 49144 | TATDN3 sequence 907 bps
ATGCACCATCATCATCATCATTCTTCTGGTGTAGATCTGGGTACCGAGAACCTGTACTTCCAATCCATGG
GCGTAGGCTTGGTGGACTGTCACTGCCACCTCTCCGCCCCGGACTTTGACCGCGATTTGGATGATGTGTT
GGAGAAAGCCAAGAAGGCCAATGTTGTGGCCCTTGTGGCAGTTGCCGAACATTCAGGAGAATTTGAAAAG
ATTATGCAACTTTCAGAAAGGTATAATGGGTTTGTCCTGCCATGCTTGGGTGTTCATCCAGTTCAAGGAC
TTCCACCAGAAGACCAAAGAAGTGTCACACTAAAGGATTTGGATGTAGCTTTGCCCATTATTGAGAATTA
TAAGGATCGGTTGTTGGCAATTGGAGAGGTTGGACTAGATTTCTCCCCCAGATTTGCTGGCACTGGTGAA
CAGAAGGAAGAGCAAAGACAAGTCCTAATCAGACAGATCCAGTTAGCCAAAAGACTAAATTTGCCTGTAA
ATGTGCACTCACGCTCTGCTGGAAGACCTACCATCAACCTTTTACAAGAGCAAGGTGCTGAGAAGGTACT
GCTGCATGCATTTGATGGTCGGCCATCTGTAGCCATGGAAGGAGTAAGAGCTGGGTACTTCTTCTCAATT
CCCCCTTCTATCATAAGAAGTGGACAGAAGCAGAAACTTGTGAAACAATTGCCTTTAACTTCTATATGCT
TAGAAACAGATTCACCTGCACTAGGACCAGAAAAACAGGTACGGAATGAGCCCTGGAACATTTCTATTTC
AGCAGAATATATTGCCCAGGTGAAAGGGATCTCAGTGGAAGAAGTTATAGAAGTGACGACACAGAATGCA
TTAAAACTGTTTCCTAAGCTCCGACACTTGCTCCAGAAATAACAGTAAAGGTGGATACGGATCCGAA
