>Addgene plasmid #39086 | TATDN3 | addgene partial sequence | sequence record 51837 | T7_term
GATCTCAGTGGTGGTGGTGGTGGTGCTCGAGTGCGGCCGCNANNTTGTCGACGGAGCTCGAATTCGGATC
CGTATCCACCTTTACTGTTATTTCTGGAGCAAGTGTCGGAGCTTAGGAAACAGTTTTAATGCATTCTGTG
TCGTCACTTCTATAACTTCTTCCACTGAGATCCCTTTCACCTGGGCAATATATTCTGCTGAAATAGAAAT
GTTCCAGGGCTCATTCCGTACCTGTTTTTCTGGTCCTAGTGCAGGTGAATCTGTTTCTAAGCATATAGAA
GTTAAAGGCAATTGTTTCACAAGTTTCTGCTTCTGTCCACTTCTTATGATAGAAGGGGGAATTGAGAAGA
AGTACCCAGCTCTTACTCCTTCCATGGCTACAGATGGCCGACCATCAAATGCATGCAGCAGTACCTTCTC
AGCACCTTGCTCTTGTAAAAGGTTGATGGTAGGTCTTCCAGCAGAGCGTGAGTGCACATTTACAGGCAAA
TTTAGTCTTTTGGCTAACTGGATCTGTCTGATTAGGACTTGTCTTTGCTCTTCCTTCTGTTCACCAGTGC
CAGCAAATCTGGGGGAGAAATCTAGTCCAACCTCTCCAATTGCCAACAACCGATCCTTATAATTCTCAAT
AATGGGCAAAGCTACATCCAAATCCTTTAGTGTGACACTTCTTTGGTCTTCTGGTGGAAGTCCTTGAACT
GGATGAACACCCAAGCATGGCAGGACAAACCCATTATACCTTTCTGAAAGTTGCATAATCTTTTCAAATT
CTCCTGAATGTTCGGCAACTGCCACAAGGGCCACAACATTGGCCTTCTTGGCTTTCTCCAACACATCATC
CAAATCGCGGTCAAAGTC
