>Addgene plasmid #39086 | TATDN3 | addgene partial sequence | sequence record 52842 | pBRrevBam_primer
CCGGCCACGATGCGTCCGGCGTAGAGGATCGAGATCTCGATCCCGCGAAATTAATACGACTCACTATAGG
GGAATTGTGAGCGGATAACAATTCCCCTCTAGAAATAATTTTGTTTAACTTTAAGAAGGAGATATACATA
TGCACCATCATCATCATCATTCTTCTGGTGTAGATCTGGGTACCGAGAACCTGTACTTCCAATCCATGGG
CGTAGGCTTGGTGGACTGTCACTGCCACCTCTCCGCCCCGGACTTTGACCGCGATTTGGATGATGTGTTG
GAGAAAGCCAAGAAGGCCAATGTTGTGGCCCTTGTGGCAGTTGCCGAACATTCAGGAGAATTTGAAAAGA
TTATGCAACTTTCAGAAAGGTATAATGGGTTTGTCCTGCCATGCTTGGGTGTTCATCCAGTTCAAGGACT
TCCACCAGAAGACCAAAGAAGTGTCACACTAAAGGATTTGGATGTAGCTTTGCCCATTATTGAGAATTAT
AAGGATCGGTTGTTGGCAATTGGAGAGGTTGGACTAGATTTCTCCCCCAGATTTGCTGGCACTGGTGAAC
AGAAGGAAGAGCAAAGACAAGTCCTAATCAGACAGATCCAGTTAGCCAAAAGACTAAATTTGCCTGTAAA
TGTGCACTCACGCTCTGCTGGAAGACCTACCATCAACCTTTTACAAGAGCAAGGTGCTGAGAAGGTACTG
CTGCATGCATTTGATGGTCGGCCATCTGTAGCCATGGAAGGAGTAAGAGCTGGGTACTTCTTCTCAATTC
CCCCTTCTATCATAAGAAGTGGACAGAAGCAGAAACTTGTGAAACAATTGCCTTTAACTTCTATATGCTT
AGAAACAGATTCACCTGCACTAGGACCAGAAAAACAGGTACGGAATGAGCCCTGG
