[The description below was written by a language model from this plasmid's Addgene catalogue record.]
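Description:
TATDN3 is a bacterial expression plasmid built on the pNIC28-Bsa4 backbone from the SGC, carrying a fragment of the human TATDN3 gene (TatD DNase domain containing 3, isoform 1). It is maintained in E. coli as a low-copy plasmid under kanamycin selection. The record does not include a feature table, so the origin of replication and the exact regulatory elements are not listed. However, the recommended sequencing primers are T7 forward and T7 terminator, which indicates that the insert lies between a T7 promoter and a T7 terminator. That layout is typical of vectors designed for inducible expression in E. coli strains that supply T7 RNA polymerase.

The insert is about 907 bp and was introduced by ligation-independent cloning. It is fused at its N-terminus to a histidine tag followed by a TEV protease recognition site. The His tag allows the recombinant protein to be captured by immobilised metal affinity chromatography, and TEV cleavage then removes the tag to leave near-native protein. The stated purpose is bacterial expression for structure determination, and the record cautions that the insert may not be the full open reading frame. This suggests a construct whose boundaries were chosen for producing protein suitable for structural work rather than for expressing the whole protein. An associated PDB entry listed among the alternative names indicates that a structure is linked to this construct. Its typical use is therefore producing purified human TATDN3 protein for structural work, and the same material could serve biochemical or biophysical studies.
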