Addgene plasmid #39086: TATDN3
Purpose: Bacterial expression for structure determination; may not be full ORF
Depositing lab: Nicola Burgess-Brown. Depositing organization: University of Oxford.
Backbone
  Vector backbone: pNIC28-Bsa4
  Backbone manufacturer: SGC
  Vector type: Bacterial Expression
Growth in bacteria
  Bacterial resistance: Kanamycin, 50 μg/mL
  Growth temperature: 37°C
  Growth strain: Mach1
  Copy number: Low Copy
Gene/Insert
  Gene/Insert name: TATDN3 (alt names: TatD DNase domain containing 3 isoform 1; PDB:2Y1H)
  Species: H. sapiens (human)
  Insert size (bp): 907
  Entrez Gene: TATDN3
  Tag / fusion protein: His Tev (N terminal on insert)
  Cloning method: Ligation Independent Cloning
  Sequencing primers: 5′ T7; 3′ T7-term
Terms and licenses: Academic/Nonprofit Terms; Industry Terms: Not Available to Industry
How to cite: TATDN3 was a gift from Nicola Burgess-Brown (Addgene plasmid # 39086 ; http://n2t.net/addgene:39086 ; RRID:Addgene_39086)
